>Addgene plasmid #142968 | TFORF2634 | addgene full sequence | sequence record 397286 | Addgene NGS Result
TTAATGTAGTCTTATGCAATACTCTTGTAGTCTTGCAACATGGTAACGATGAGTTAGCAACATGCCTTAC
AAGGAGAGAAAAAGCACCGTGCATGCCGATTGGTGGAAGTAAGGTGGTACGATCGTGCCTTATTAGGAAG
GCAACAGACGGGTCTGACATGGATTGGACGAACCACTGAATTGCCGCATTGCAGAGATATTGTATTTAAG
TGCCTAGCTCGATACATAAACGGGTCTCTCTGGTTAGACCAGATCTGAGCCTGGGAGCTCTCTGGCTAAC
TAGGGAACCCACTGCTTAAGCCTCAATAAAGCTTGCCTTGAGTGCTTCAAGTAGTGTGTGCCCGTCTGTT
GTGTGACTCTGGTAACTAGAGATCCCTCAGACCCTTTTAGTCAGTGTGGAAAATCTCTAGCAGTGGCGCC
CGAACAGGGACTTGAAAGCGAAAGGGAAACCAGAGGAGCTCTCTCGACGCAGGACTCGGCTTGCTGAAGC
GCGCACGGCAAGAGGCGAGGGGCGGCGACTGGTGAGTACGCCAAAAATTTTGACTAGCGGAGGCTAGAAG
GAGAGAGATGGGTGCGAGAGCGTCAGTATTAAGCGGGGGAGAATTAGATCGCGATGGGAAAAAATTCGGT
TAAGGCCAGGGGGAAAGAAAAAATATAAATTAAAACATATAGTATGGGCAAGCAGGGAGCTAGAACGATT
CGCAGTTAATCCTGGCCTGTTAGAAACATCAGAAGGCTGTAGACAAATACTGGGACAGCTACAACCATCC
CTTCAGACAGGATCAGAAGAACTTAGATCATTATATAATACAGTAGCAACCCTCTATTGTGTGCATCAAA
GGATAGAGATAAAAGACACCAAGGAAGCTTTAGACAAGATAGAGGAAGAGCAAAACAAAAGTAAGACCAC
CGCACAGCAAGCGGCCGCTGATCTTCAGACCTGGAGGAGGAGATATGAGGGACAATTGGAGAAGTGAATT
ATATAAATATAAAGTAGTAAAAATTGAACCATTAGGAGTAGCACCCACCAAGGCAAAGAGAAGAGTGGTG
CAGAGAGAAAAAAGAGCAGTGGGAATAGGAGCTTTGTTCCTTGGGTTCTTGGGAGCAGCAGGAAGCACTA
TGGGCGCAGCGTCAATGACGCTGACGGTACAGGCCAGACAATTATTGTCTGGTATAGTGCAGCAGCAGAA
CAATTTGCTGAGGGCTATTGAGGCGCAACAGCATCTGTTGCAACTCACAGTCTGGGGCATCAAGCAGCTC
CAGGCAAGAATCCTGGCTGTGGAAAGATACCTAAAGGATCAACAGCTCCTGGGGATTTGGGGTTGCTCTG
GAAAACTCATTTGCACCACTGCTGTGCCTTGGAATGCTAGTTGGAGTAATAAATCTCTGGAACAGATTTG
GAATCACACGACCTGGATGGAGTGGGACAGAGAAATTAACAATTACACAAGCTTAATACACTCCTTAATT
GAAGAATCGCAAAACCAGCAAGAAAAGAATGAACAAGAATTATTGGAATTAGATAAATGGGCAAGTTTGT
GGAATTGGTTTAACATAACAAATTGGCTGTGGTATATAAAATTATTCATAATGATAGTAGGAGGCTTGGT
AGGTTTAAGAATAGTTTTTGCTGTACTTTCTATAGTGAATAGAGTTAGGCAGGGATATTCACCATTATCG
TTTCAGACCCACCTCCCAACCCCGAGGGGACCCATGCATTGCATCTCAATTAGTCAGCAACCAGGTGTGG
AAAGTCCCCAGGCTCCCCAGCAGGCAGAAGTATGCAAAGCATGCGTCTCAATTAGTCAGCAACCATAGTC
CCGCCCCTAACTCCGCCCATCCCGCCCCTAACTCCGCCCAGTTCCGCCCATTCTCCGCCCCATGGCTGAC
TAATTTTTTTTATTTATGCAGAGGCCGAGGCCGCCTCGGCCTCTGAGCTATTCCAGAAGTAGTGAGGAGG
CTTTTTTGGAGGCCTAGGCTTTTGCAAAAAGCTTTCTAGAGGTACCACCGGAGCTTACCATGACCGAGTA
CAAGCCCACGGTGCGCCTCGCCACCCGCGACGACGTCCCCAGGGCCGTACGCACCCTCGCCGCCGCGTTC
GCCGACTACCCCGCCACGCGCCACACCGTCGATCCGGACCGCCACATCGAGCGGGTCACCGAGCTGCAAG
AACTCTTCCTCACGCGCGTCGGGCTCGACATCGGCAAGGTGTGGGTCGCGGACGACGGCGCCGCCGTGGC
GGTCTGGACCACGCCGGAGAGCGTCGAAGCGGGGGCGGTGTTCGCCGAGATCGGCCCGCGCATGGCCGAG
TTGAGCGGTTCCCGGCTGGCCGCGCAGCAACAGATGGAAGGCCTCCTGGCGCCGCACCGGCCCAAGGAGC
CCGCGTGGTTCCTGGCCACCGTCGGCGTCTCGCCCGACCACCAGGGCAAGGGTCTGGGCAGCGCCGTCGT
GCTCCCCGGAGTGGAGGCGGCCGAGCGCGCCGGGGTGCCCGCCTTCCTGGAGACCTCCGCGCCCCGCAAC
CTCCCCTTCTACGAGCGGCTCGGCTTCACCGTCACCGCCGACGTCGAGGTGCCCGAAGGACCGCGCACCT
GGTGCATGACCCGCAAGCCCGGTGCCAGTTAACGAATTCTAGATCTTGAGACAAATGGCAGTATTCATCC
ACAATTTTAAAAGAAAAGGGGGGATTGGGGGGTACAGTGCAGGGGAAAGAATAGTAGACATAATAGCAAC
AGACATACAAACTAAAGAATTACAAAAACAAATTACAAAAATTCAAAATTTTCGGGTTTATTACAGGGAC
AGCAGAGATCCACTTTGGCGCCGGCTCGAGGCCTGCAGGTGCAAAGATGGATAAAGTTTTAAACAGAGAG
GAATCTTTGCAGCTAATGGACCTTCTAGGTCTTGAAAGGAGTGGGAATTGGCTCCGGTGCCCGTCAGTGG
GCAGAGCGCACATCGCCCACAGTCCCCGAGAAGTTGGGGGGAGGGGTCGGCAATTGAACCGGTGCCTAGA
GAAGGTGGCGCGGGGTAAACTGGGAAAGTGATGTCGTGTACTGGCTCCGCCTTTTTCCCGAGGGTGGGGG
AGAACCGTATATAAGTGCAGTAGTCGCCGTGAACGTTCTTTTTCGCAACGGGTTTGCCGCCAGAACACAG
GTAAGTGCCGTGTGTGGTTCCCGCGGGCCTGGCCTCTTTACGGGTTATGGCCCTTGCGTGCCTTGAATTA
CTTCCACCTGGCTGCAGTACGTGATTCTTGATCCCGAGCTTCGGGTTGGAAGTGGGTGGGAGAGTTCGAG
GCCTTGCGCTTAAGGAGCCCCTTCGCCTCGTGCTTGAGTTGAGGCCTGGCCTGGGCGCTGGGGCCGCCGC
GTGCGAATCTGGTGGCACCTTCGCGCCTGTCTCGCTGCTTTCGATAAGTCTCTAGCCATTTAAAATTTTT
GATGACCTGCTGCGACGCTTTTTTTCTGGCAAGATAGTCTTGTAAATGCGGGCCAAGATCTGCACACTGG
TATTTCGGTTTTTGGGGCCGCGGGCGGCGACGGGGCCCGTGCGTCCCAGCGCACATGTTCGGCGAGGCGG
GGCCTGCGAGCGCGGCCACCGAGAATCGGACGGGGGTAGTCTCAAGCTGGCCGGCCTGCTCTGGTGCCTG
GCCTCGCGCCGCCGTGTATCGCCCCGCCCTGGGCGGCAAGGCTGGCCCGGTCGGCACCAGTTGCGTGAGC
GGAAAGATGGCCGCTTCCCGGCCCTGCTGCAGGGAGCTCAAAATGGAGGACGCGGCGCTCGGGAGAGCGG
GCGGGTGAGTCACCCACACAAAGGAAAAGGGCCTTTCCGTCCTCAGCCGTCGCTTCATGTGACTCCACGG
AGTACCGGGCGCCGTCCAGGCACCTCGATTAGTTCTCGAGCTTTTGGAGTACGTCGTCTTTAGGTTGGGG
GGAGGGGTTTTATGCGATGGAGTTTCCCCACACTGAGTGGGTGGAGACTGAAGTTAGGCCAGCTTGGCAC
TTGATGTAATTCTCCTTGGAATTTGCCCTTTTTGAGTTTGGATCTTGGTTCATTCTCAAGCCTCAGACAG
TGGTTCAAAGTTTTTTTCTTCCATTTCAGGTGTCGTGAGGCTAGCACCGCCACCATGAAAGTGTGTGAGA
AAGTTCAACGAAAAGGTACAACATCGTACAATGAAGTCGCTGATGAGCTGGTGTCAGAGTTCACCAATTC
AAATAACCATTTGGCTGCTGATTCGGCTTATGATCAGAAGAACATTAGGCGAAGAGTTTATGATGCTTTA
AATGTGCTAATGGCAATGAACATAATTTCAAAGGAAAAAAAAGAAATCAAGTGGATTGGCCTGCCTACCA
ATTCTGCTCAGGAATGTCAGAATCTGGAGATAGAGAAGCAGAGGCGGATAGAACGGATAAAGCAGAAGCG
GGCCCAGCTGCAAGAACTTCTCCTACAGCAAATCGCTTTCAAAAACCTGGTACAGAGAAATCGACAAAAT
GAGCAGCAAAACCAGGGCCCGCCGGCTCTGAACTCTACCATTCAGCTGCCATTCATAATCATCAATACAA
GCAGAAAAACAGTCATAGATTGCAGCATCTCCAGTGACAAGTTTGAGTATCTTTTCAATTTTGACAACAC
CTTTGAGATCCATGATGACATAGAAGTACTAAAGCGGATGGGAATGTCGTTTGGCCTGGAGTCAGGCAAA
TGCTCTCTGGAGGATCTGAAACTTGCGAAATCCCTGGTGCCAAAGGCTTTAGAAGGTTATATCACAGATA
TCTCCACAGGACCTTCTTGGTTAAATCAGGGACTACTTCTGAACTCTACCCAATCAGTTTCAAATTTAGA
CCTGACCACTGGTGCCACCTTACCCCAGTCAAGTGTAAACCAAGGGTTATGCTTGGATGCAGAAGTGGCC
TTAGCAACTGGGCAGTTCCTGGCCCCAAACAGTCACCAGTCCAGCAGTGCGGCCTCTCACTGCTCCGAGT
CCCGAGGCGAGACCCCCTGTTCGTTCAATGATGAAGATGAGGAAGATGATGAGGAGGATTCCTCCTCCCC
AGAATAGTAATGAACTAGTCCGTAACTTGAAAGTATTTCGATTTCTTGGCTTTATATATCTTGTGGAAAG
GACGAAGCCACAAAGGTCTTTGCATAAGAACGCGTTAAGTCGACAATCAACCTCTGGATTACAAAATTTG
TGAAAGATTGACTGGTATTCTTAACTATGTTGCTCCTTTTACGCTATGTGGATACGCTGCTTTAATGCCT
TTGTATCATGCTATTGCTTCCCGTATGGCTTTCATTTTCTCCTCCTTGTATAAATCCTGGTTGCTGTCTC
TTTATGAGGAGTTGTGGCCCGTTGTCAGGCAACGTGGCGTGGTGTGCACTGTGTTTGCTGACGCAACCCC
CACTGGTTGGGGCATTGCCACCACCTGTCAGCTCCTTTCCGGGACTTTCGCTTTCCCCCTCCCTATTGCC
ACGGCGGAACTCATCGCCGCCTGCCTTGCCCGCTGCTGGACAGGGGCTCGGCTGTTGGGCACTGACAATT
CCGTGGTGTTGTCGGGGAAATCATCGTCCTTTCCTTGGCTGCTCGCCTGTGTTGCCACCTGGATTCTGCG
CGGGACGTCCTTCTGCTACGTCCCTTCGGCCCTCAATCCAGCGGACCTTCCTTCCCGCGGCCTGCTGCCG
GCTCTGCGGCCTCTTCCGCGTCTTCGCCTTCGCCCTCAGACGAGTCGGATCTCCCTTTGGGCCGCCTCCC
CGCGTCGACTTTAAGACCAATGACTTACAAGGCAGCTGTAGATCTTAGCCACTTTTTAAAAGAAAAGGGG
GGACTGGAAGGGCTAATTCACTCCCAACGAAGACAAGATCTGCTTTTTGCTTGTACTGGGTCTCTCTGGT
TAGACCAGATCTGAGCCTGGGAGCTCTCTGGCTAACTAGGGAACCCACTGCTTAAGCCTCAATAAAGCTT
GCCTTGAGTGCTTCAAGTAGTGTGTGCCCGTCTGTTGTGTGACTCTGGTAACTAGAGATCCCTCAGACCC
TTTTAGTCAGTGTGGAAAATCTCTAGCAGTACGTATAGTAGTTCATGTCATCTTATTATTCAGTATTTAT
AACTTGCAAAGAAATGAATATCAGAGAGTGAGAGGAACTTGTTTATTGCAGCTTATAATGGTTACAAATA
AAGCAATAGCATCACAAATTTCACAAATAAAGCATTTTTTTCACTGCATTCTAGTTGTGGTTTGTCCAAA
CTCATCAATGTATCTTATCATGTCTGGCTCTAGCTATCCCGCCCCTAACTCCGCCCATCCCGCCCCTAAC
TCCGCCCAGTTCCGCCCATTCTCCGCCCCATGGCTGACTAATTTTTTTTATTTATGCAGAGGCCGAGGCC
GCCTCGGCCTCTGAGCTATTCCAGAAGTAGTGAGGAGGCTTTTTTGGAGGCCTAGGGACGTACCCAATTC
GCCCTATAGTGAGTCGTATTACGCGCGCTCACTGGCCGTCGTTTTACAACGTCGTGACTGGGAAAACCCT
GGCGTTACCCAACTTAATCGCCTTGCAGCACATCCCCCTTTCGCCAGCTGGCGTAATAGCGAAGAGGCCC
GCACCGATCGCCCTTCCCAACAGTTGCGCAGCCTGAATGGCGAATGGG
[124 nt withheld, positions 6629-6752]
C
[91 nt withheld, positions 6754-6844]
A
[49 nt withheld, positions 6846-6894]
CCTTTGACGTTGGAGTCCACGTTCTTT
[37 nt withheld, positions 6922-6958]
ACCCTATCTCGGTCTATTCTTTTGATTTATAAGGGATTTTGCCGATTTCGGCCTATTGGTTAAAAAATGA
GCTGATTTAACAAAAATTTAACGCGAATTTTAACAAAATATTAACGCTTACAATTTAGGTGGCACTTTTC
GGGGAAATGTGCGCGGAACCCCTATTTGTTTATTTTTCTAAATACATTCAAATATGTATCCGCTCATGAG
ACAATAACCCTGATAAATGCTTCAATAATATTGAAAAAGGAAGAGTATGAGTATTCAACATTTCCGTGTC
GCCCTTATTCCCTTTTTTGCGGCATTTTGCCTTCCTGTTTTTGCTCACCCAGAAACGCTGGTGAAAGTAA
AAGATGCTGAAGATCAGTTGGGTGCACGAGTGGGTTACATCGAACTGGATCTCAACAGCGGTAAGATCCT
TGAGAGTTTTCGCCCCGAAGAACGTTTTCCAATGATGAGCACTTTTAAAGTTCTGCTATGTGGCGCGGTA
TTATCCCGTATTGACGCCGGGCAAGAGCAACTCGGTCGCCGCATACACTATTCTCAGAATGACTTGGTTG
AGTACTCACCAGTCACAGAAAAGCATCTTACGGATGGCATGACAGTAAGAGAATTATGCAGTGCTGCCAT
AACCATGAGTGATAACACTGCGGCCAACTTACTTCTGACAACGATCGGAGGACCGAAGGAGCTAACCGCT
TTTTTGCACAACATGGGGGATCATGTAACTCGCCTTGATCGTTGGGAACCGGAGCTGAATGAAGCCATAC
CAAACGACGAGCGTGACACCACGATGCCTGTAGCAATGGCAACAACGTTGCGCAAACTATTAACTGGCGA
ACTACTTACTCTAGCTTCCCGGCAACAATTAATAGACTGGATGGAGGCGGATAAAGTTGCAGGACCACTT
CTGCGCTCGGCCCTTCCGGCTGGCTGGTTTATTGCTGATAAATCTGGAGCCGGTGAGCGTGGGTCTCGCG
GTATCATTGCAGCACTGGGGCCAGATGGTAAGCCCTCCCGTATCGTAGTTATCTACACGACGGGGAGTCA
GGCAACTATGGATGAACGAAATAGACAGATCGCTGAGATAGGTGCCTCACTGATTAAGCATTGGTAACTG
TCAGACCAAGTTTACTCATATATACTTTAGATTGATTTAAAACTTCATTTTTAATTTAAAAGGATCTAGG
TGAAGATCCTTTTTGATAATCTCATGACCAAAATCCCTTAACGTGAGTTTTCGTTCCACTGAGCGTCAGA
CCCCGTAGAAAAGATCAAAGGATCTTCTTGAGATCCTTTTTTTCTGCGCGTAATCTGCTGCTTGCAAACA
AAAAAACCACCGCTACCAGCGGTGGTTTGTTTGCCGGATCAAGAGCTACCAACTCTTTTTCCGAAGGTAA
CTGGCTTCAGCAGAGCGCAGATACCAAATACTGTTCTTCTAGTGTAGCCGTAGTTAGGCCACCACTTCAA
GAACTCTGTAGCACCGCCTACATACCTCGCTCTGCTAATCCTGTTACCAGTGGCTGCTGCCAGTGGCGAT
AAGTCGTGTCTTACCGGGTTGGACTCAAGACGATAGTTACCGGATAAGGCGCAGCGGTCGGGCTGAACGG
GGGGTTCGTGCACACAGCCCAGCTTGGAGCGAACGACCTACACCGAACTGAGATACCTACAGCGTGAGCT
ATGAGAAAGCGCCACGCTTCCCGAAGGGAGAAAGGCGGACAGGTATCCGGTAAGCGGCAGGGTCGGAACA
GGAGAGCGCACGAGGGAGCTTCCAGGGGGAAACGCCTGGTATCTTTATAGTCCTGTCGGGTTTCGCCACC
TCTGACTTGAGCGTCGATTTTTGTGATGCTCGTCAGGGGGGCGGAGCCTATGGAAAAACGCCAGCAACGC
GGCCTTTTTACGGTTCCTGGCCTTTTGCTGGCCTTTTGCTCACATGTTCTTTCCTGCGTTATCCCCTGAT
TCTGTGGATAACCGTATTACCGCCTTTGAGTGAGCTGATACCGCTCGCCGCAGCCGAACGACCGAGCGCA
GCGAGTCAGTGAGCGAGGAAGCGGAAGAGCGCCCAATACGCAAACCGCCTCTCCCCGCGCGTTGGCCGAT
TCATTAATGCAGCTGGCACGACAGGTTTCCCGACTGGAAAGCGGGCAGTGAGCGCAACGCAATTAATGTG
AGTTAGCTCACTCATTAGGCACCCCAGGCTTTACACTTTATGCTTCCGGCTCGTATGTTGTGTGGAATTG
TGAGCGGATAACAATTTCACACAGGAAACAGCTATGACCATGATTACGCCAAGCGCGCAATTAACCCTCA
CTAAAGGGAACAAAAGCTGGAGCTGCAAGC
Features (pLannotate 1.2.2; 31 found; start..end, strand, type, name):
      5..231     +  promoter       RSV promoter: Rous sarcoma virus enhancer/promoter
    232..412     +  LTR            5' LTR (truncated): truncated 5' long terminal repeat (LTR) from HIV-1
    459..584     +  misc_feature   HIV-1 Ψ: packaging signal of human immunodeficiency virus type 1
    568..931     +  CDS            HIV-1 gag (fragment): gag protein from human immunodeficiency virus 1; gag
   1077..1310    +  misc_feature   RRE: The Rev response element (RRE) of HIV-1 allows for Rev-dependent mRNA export from the nucleus to the cytoplasm.
   1687..1713    +  CDS            Rev (fragment): human immunodeficiency virus 1 (HIV-1) Rev protein; rev; enhances nuclear export of unspliced and incompletely spliced viral mRNAs
   1720..1743    +  promoter       SV40 promoter (fragment): SV40 early promoter
   1744..1815    +  promoter       SV40 promoter (fragment): SV40 enhancer and early promoter
   1839..1974    +  rep_origin     SV40 ori: SV40 origin of replication
   2020..2616    +  CDS            PuroR (fragment): puromycin N-acetyltransferase; pac from Streptomyces; confers resistance to puromycin
   2665..2782    +  misc_feature   cPPT/CTS: central polypurine tract and central termination sequence of HIV-1
   2847..2913    +  CDS            small t antigen (fragment): SV40 (simian virus 40) small t antigen
   2920..4098    +  promoter       EF-1α promoter: strong constitutive promoter for human elongation factor EF-1α
   4112..5044    +  CDS            TFDP2 (fragment): TFDP2_HUMAN - Also known as DP2. Experimental evidence at protein level: Swiss-Prot protein existence level 1. Can stimulate E2F-dependent transcription. Binds DNA cooperatively with E2F family members through the E2 recognition site, 5'-TTTC[CG]CGC-3', found in the promoter region of a number of genes whose products are involved in cell cycle regulation or in DNA replication. The TFDP2:E2F complex functions in the control of cell- cycle progression from G1 to S phase. The E2F1:DP complex appears to mediate both cell proliferation and apoptosis. Blocks adipocyte differentiation by repressing C
   5060..5113    +  promoter       U6 promoter (fragment): RNA polymerase III promoter for human U6 snRNA
   5155..5743    +  misc_feature   WPRE: woodchuck hepatitis virus posttranscriptional regulatory element
   5794..5813    +  misc_feature   cPPT/CTS (fragment): central polypurine tract and central termination sequence of HIV-1
   5815..6048    +  LTR            3' LTR (ΔU3): self-inactivating 3' long terminal repeat (LTR) from HIV-1
   6126..6247    +  polyA_signal   SV40 poly(A) signal: SV40 polyadenylation signal
   6287..6422    +  rep_origin     SV40 ori: SV40 origin of replication
   6443..6461    -  promoter       T7 promoter: promoter for bacteriophage T7 RNA polymerase
   6469..6624    +  CDS            lacZα (fragment): LacZα fragment of β-galactosidase; lacZ fragment
   6629..7057    +  rep_origin     f1 ori (sequence partly withheld): f1 bacteriophage origin of replication; arrow indicates direction of (+) strand synthesis
   7110..7214    +  promoter       AmpR promoter: bla
   7215..8075    +  CDS            AmpR: β-lactamase; bla; confers resistance to ampicillin, carbenicillin, and related antibiotics
   8246..8834    +  rep_origin     ori: high-copy-number ColE1/pMB1/pBR322/pUC origin of replication
   9017..9109    +  CDS            lacI (fragment): lac repressor; lacI; The lac repressor binds to the lac operator to inhibit transcription in E. coli. This inhibition can be relieved by adding lactose or isopropyl-β-D-thiogalactopyranoside (IPTG).
   9122..9143    +  protein_bind   CAP binding site: CAP binding activates transcription in the presence of cAMP. E. coli catabolite activator protein
   9158..9188    +  promoter       lac promoter: promoter for the E. coli lac operon
   9196..9212    +  protein_bind   lac operator: The lac repressor binds to the lac operator to inhibit transcription in E. coli. This inhibition can be relieved by adding lactose or isopropyl-β-D-thiogalactopyranoside (IPTG). lac repressor encoded by lacI
   9257..9275    +  promoter       T3 promoter: promoter for bacteriophage T3 RNA polymerase
