[The description below was written by a language model from this plasmid's Addgene catalogue record and pLannotate feature annotations shown in this document.]
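Description:
TFORF2634 is a lentiviral mammalian expression plasmid built on the pLX_TRC317 backbone and carrying an open reading frame for human TFDP2 (also called DP2), the dimerisation partner of E2F-family transcription factors involved in cell-cycle gene regulation. It belongs to a large collection of transcription factor ORF constructs in which each plasmid also carries a unique 24-bp barcode, so that individual factors can be identified by sequencing in pooled overexpression screens. The barcode is not annotated in the feature table, so its position is not stated. In bacteria the plasmid is maintained through a high-copy ColE1/pUC-type origin with ampicillin resistance. An f1 origin and remnants of lac and phage promoter elements from the cloning backbone are also present. The depositor notes that the plasmid can recombine and that the ORF portion was made by gene synthesis.

The viral portion has a third-generation, self-inactivating layout. An RSV promoter drives a truncated HIV-1 5' LTR, followed by the Ψ packaging signal, a gag fragment, the RRE for Rev-dependent export, a cPPT/CTS element, WPRE to enhance transcript expression, and a ΔU3 3' LTR, with an SV40 polyadenylation signal downstream. Two expression units lie between the LTRs. An SV40 early promoter drives puromycin N-acetyltransferase for selection of transduced cells, and the strong constitutive EF-1α promoter drives the TFDP2 ORF. The short U6 promoter and small t antigen matches are fragments and probably do not represent functional elements. The sequenced record is 9,298 nt, consistent with the stated backbone and insert sizes. The construct is intended for stable TFDP2 overexpression, for example in directed differentiation screens.
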