Addgene plasmid #142968: TFORF2634
Purpose: Lentiviral vector for overexpressing transcription factor ORFs with unique 24-bp barcodes. Barcodes facilitate identification of transcription factors in pooled screens.
Depositing lab: Feng Zhang. Depositing organization: Broad Institute. Publication: A transcription factor atlas of directed differentiation. Joung J, Ma S, Tay T, Geiger-Schuller KR, Kirchgatterer PC, Verdine VK, Guo B, Arias-Garcia MA, Allen WE, Singh A, Kuksenko O, Abudayyeh OO, Gootenberg JS, Fu Z, Macrae RK, Buenrostro JD, Regev A, Zhang F. Cell. 2023 Jan 5;186(1):209-229.e26. doi: 10.1016/j.cell.2022.11.026. PubMed 36608654.
Backbone
  Vector backbone: pLX_TRC317
  Backbone manufacturer: Broad Institute Genetic Perturbation Platform
  Backbone size w/o insert (bp): 8264
  Vector type: Mammalian Expression, Lentiviral
  Selectable markers: Puromycin
Growth in bacteria
  Bacterial resistance: Ampicillin, 100 μg/mL
  Growth temperature: 37°C
  Growth strain: NEB Stable
  Copy number: High Copy
Gene/Insert
  Gene/Insert name: TFDP2
  Species: H. sapiens (human)
  Insert size (bp): 1034
  Entrez Gene: TFDP2 (a.k.a. DP2)
  Promoter: EF1a
  Cloning method: Unknown
  Sequencing primers: 5′ GGGTGGAGACTGAAGTTAGGCCAG; 3′ CACATAGCGTAAAAGGAGCAACATAG
Terms and licenses: Academic/Nonprofit Terms; Industry Terms: Not Available to Industry
Depositor comments: NM_001178142,ENST00000477292 . The transcription factor ORF portion of this plasmid was synthesized by Genewiz. Please test multiple small colonies in case of plasmid recombination. To make this collection available in a timely manner, a portion of this collection was not fully sequenced by Addgene. If an Addgene verified full plasmid sequence is not available, please contact us prior to placing an order to request the full sequence.
How to cite: TFORF2634 was a gift from Feng Zhang (Addgene plasmid # 142968 ; http://n2t.net/addgene:142968 ; RRID:Addgene_142968)
