>Addgene plasmid #142968 | TFORF2634 | depositor partial sequence | sequence record 281042 | Insert
ACCGCCACCATGAAAGTGTGTGAGAAAGTTCAACGAAAAGGTACAACATCGTACAATGAAGTCGCTGATG
AGCTGGTGTCAGAGTTCACCAATTCAAATAACCATTTGGCTGCTGATTCGGCTTATGATCAGAAGAACAT
TAGGCGAAGAGTTTATGATGCTTTAAATGTGCTAATGGCAATGAACATAATTTCAAAGGAAAAAAAAGAA
ATCAAGTGGATTGGCCTGCCTACCAATTCTGCTCAGGAATGTCAGAATCTGGAGATAGAGAAGCAGAGGC
GGATAGAACGGATAAAGCAGAAGCGGGCCCAGCTGCAAGAACTTCTCCTACAGCAAATCGCTTTCAAAAA
CCTGGTACAGAGAAATCGACAAAATGAGCAGCAAAACCAGGGCCCGCCGGCTCTGAACTCTACCATTCAG
CTGCCATTCATAATCATCAATACAAGCAGAAAAACAGTCATAGATTGCAGCATCTCCAGTGACAAGTTTG
AGTATCTTTTCAATTTTGACAACACCTTTGAGATCCATGATGACATAGAAGTACTAAAGCGGATGGGAAT
GTCGTTTGGCCTGGAGTCAGGCAAATGCTCTCTGGAGGATCTGAAACTTGCGAAATCCCTGGTGCCAAAG
GCTTTAGAAGGTTATATCACAGATATCTCCACAGGACCTTCTTGGTTAAATCAGGGACTACTTCTGAACT
CTACCCAATCAGTTTCAAATTTAGACCTGACCACTGGTGCCACCTTACCCCAGTCAAGTGTAAACCAAGG
GTTATGCTTGGATGCAGAAGTGGCCTTAGCAACTGGGCAGTTCCTGGCCCCAAACAGTCACCAGTCCAGC
AGTGCGGCCTCTCACTGCTCCGAGTCCCGAGGCGAGACCCCCTGTTCGTTCAATGATGAAGATGAGGAAG
ATGATGAGGAGGATTCCTCCTCCCCAGAATAGTAATGAACTAGTCCGTAACTTGAAAGTATTTCGATTTC
TTGGCTTTATATATCTTGTGGAAAGGACGAAGCCACAAAGGTCTTTGCATAAGA
