>Addgene plasmid #142968 | TFORF2634 | depositor partial sequence | sequence record 281043 | Barcode
AGCCACAAAGGTCTTTGCATAAGA
